>Addgene plasmid #226101 | pcs2-Δhel1/Δhel2HRI-GFP-IRES-mCherry | addgene full sequence | sequence record 448251 | Addgene NGS Result
CAATGGCGGTAAATGGCCCGCGATGGCTGCCAAGTACATCCCCATTGACGTCAATGGGGAGGGGCAATGA
CGCAAATGGGCGTTCCATTGACGTAAATGGGCGGTAGGCGTGCCTAATGGGAGGTCTATATAAGCAATGC
TCGTTTAGGGAACCGCCATTCTGCCTGGGGACGTCGGAGCAAGCTTGATTTAGGTGACACTATAGAATAC
AAGCTACTTGTTCTTTTTGCGGATCCCGCCACCATGCAGGGGGGCAACTCCGGGGTCCGCAAGCGCGAAG
AGGAGGGCGACGGGGCTGGGGCTGTGGCTGCGCCGCCGGCCATCGACTTTCCCGCCGAGGGCCCGGACCC
CGAATATGACGAATCTGATGTTCCAGCAGAAATCCAGGTGTTAAAAGAACCCCTACAACAGCCAACCTTC
CCTTTTAGCTCATTGAGACTACATCACAACAGAGCTATTACTCACTTAATGAGGTCTGCTAAAGAGAGAG
TTCGTCAGGATCCTTGTGAGGATATTTCTCGTATCCAGAAAATCAGATCAAGGGAAGTAGCCTTGGAAGC
ACAAACTTCACGTTACTTAAATGAATTTGAAGAACTTGCCATCTTAGGAAAAGGTGGATACGGAAGAGTA
TACAAGGTCAGGAATAAATTAGATGGTCAGTATTATGCAATAAAAAAAATCCTGATTAAGGGTGCAACTA
AAACAGTTTGCATGAAGGTCCTACGGGAAGTGAAGGTGCTGGCAGGTCTTCAGCACCCCAATATTGTTGG
CTATCACACCGCGTGGATAGAACATGTTCATGTGATTCAGCCACGAGCAGACAGAGCTGCCATTGAGTTG
CCATCTCTGGAAGTGCTCTCCGACCAGGAAGAGGACAGAGAGCAATGTGGTGTTAAAAATGATGAAAGTA
GCAGCTCATCCATTATCTTTGCTGAGCCCACCCCAGAAAAAGAAAAACGCTTTGGAGAATCTGACACTGA
AAATCAGAATAACAAGTCGGTGAAGTACACCACCAATTTAGTCATAAGAGAATCTGGTGAACTTGAGTCG
ACCCTGGAGCTCCAGGAAAATGGCTTGGCTGGTTTGTCTGCCAGTTCAATTGTGGAACAGCAGCTGCCAC
TCAGGCGTAATTCCCACCTAGAGGAGAGTTTCACATCCACCGAAGAATCTTCCGAAGAAAATGTCAACTT
TTTGGGTCAGACAGAGGCACAGTACCACCTGATGCTGCACATCCAGATGCAGCTGTGTGAGCTCTCGCTG
TGGGATTGGATAGTCGAGAGAAACAAGCGGGGCCGGGAGTATGTGGACGAGTCTGCCTGTCCTTATGTTA
TGGCCAATGTTGCAACAAAAATTTTTCAAGAATTGGTAGAAGGTGTGTTTTACATACATAACATGGGAAT
TGTGCACCGAGATCTGAAGCCAAGAAATATTTTTCTTCATGGCCCTGATCAGCAAGTAAAAATAGGAGAC
TTTGGTCTGGCCTGCACAGACATCCTACAGAAGAACACAGACTGGACCAACAGAAACGGGAAGAGAACAC
CAACACATACGTCCAGAGTGGGTACTTGTCTGTACGCTTCACCCGAACAGTTGGAAGGATCTGAGTATGA
TGCCAAGTCAGATATGTACAGCTTGGGTGTGGTCCTGCTAGAGCTCTTTCAGCCGTTTGGAACAGAAATG
GAGCGAGCAGAAGTTCTAACAGGTTTAAGAACTGGTCAGTTGCCGGAATCCCTCCGTAAAAGGTGTCCAG
TGCAAGCCAAGTATATCCAGCACTTAACGAGAAGGAACTCATCGCAGAGACCATCTGCCATTCAGCTGCT
GCAGAGTGAACTTTTCCAAAATTCTGGAAATGTTAACCTCACCCTACAGATGAAGATAATAGAGCAAGAA
AAAGAAATTGCAGAACTAAAGAAGCAGCTAAACCTCCTTTCTCAAGACAAAGGGGTGAGGGATGACGGAA
AGGATGGGGGCGTGGGAGGAGGCGGAGGCAGCATGGTGAGCAAGGGCGCCGAGCTGTTCACCGGCATCGT
GCCCATCCTGATCGAGCTGAATGGCGATGTGAATGGCCACAAGTTCAGCGTGAGCGGCGAGGGCGAGGGC
GATGCCACCTACGGCAAGCTGACCCTGAAGTTCATCTGCACCACCGGCAAGCTGCCTGTGCCCTGGCCCA
CCCTGGTGACCACCCTGAGCTACGGCGTGCAGTGCTTCTCACGCTACCCCGATCACATGAAGCAGCACGA
CTTCTTCAAGAGCGCCATGCCTGAGGGCTACATCCAGGAGCGCACCATCTTCTTCGAGGATGACGGCAAC
TACAAGTCGCGCGCCGAGGTGAAGTTCGAGGGCGATACCCTGGTGAATCGCATCGAGCTGACCGGCACCG
ATTTCAAGGAGGATGGCAACATCCTGGGCAATAAGATGGAGTACAACTACAACGCCCACAATGTGTACAT
CATGACCGACAAGGCCAAGAATGGCATCAAGGTGAACTTCAAGATCCGCCACAACATCGAGGATGGCAGC
GTGCAGCTGGCCGACCACTACCAGCAGAATACCCCCATCGGCGATGGCCCTGTGCTGCTGCCCGATAACC
ACTACCTGTCCACCCAGAGCGCCCTGTCCAAGGACCCCAACGAGAAGCGCGATCACATGATCTACTTCGG
CTTCGTGACCGCCGCCGCCATCACCCACGGCATGGATGAGCTGTACAAGTGATCTAGAGCCCCTCTCCCT
CCCCCCCCCCTAACGTTACTGGCCGAAGCCGCTTGGAATAAGGCCGGTGTGCGTTTGTCTATATGTTATT
TTCCACCATATTGCCGTCTTTTGGCAATGTGAGGGCCCGGAAACCTGGCCCTGTCTTCTTGACGAGCATT
CCTAGGGGTCTTTCCCCTCTCGCCAAAGGAATGCAAGGTCTGTTGAATGTCGTGAAGGAAGCAGTTCCTC
TGGAAGCTTCTTGAAGACAAACAACGTCTGTAGCGACCCTTTGCAGGCAGCGGAACCCCCCACCTGGCGA
CAGGTGCCTCTGCGGCCAAAAGCCACGTGTATAAGATACACCTGCAAAGGCGGCACAACCCCAGTGCCAC
GTTGTGAGTTGGATAGTTGTGGAAAGAGTCAAATGGCTCTCCTCAAGCGTATTCAACAAGGGGCTGAAGG
ATGCCCAGAAGGTACCCCATTGTATGGGATCTGATCTGGGGCCTCGGTGCACATGCTTTACATGTGTTTA
GTCGAGGTTAAAAAAACGTCTAGGCCCCCCGAACCACGGGGACGTGGTTTTCCTTTGAAAAACACGATAA
TACCTCCGGAATGGTGAGCAAGGGCGAGGAGGATAACATGGCCATCATCAAGGAGTTCATGCGCTTCAAG
GTGCACATGGAGGGCTCCGTGAACGGCCACGAGTTCGAGATCGAGGGCGAGGGCGAGGGCCGCCCCTACG
AGGGCACCCAGACCGCCAAGCTGAAGGTGACCAAGGGTGGCCCCCTGCCCTTCGCCTGGGACATCCTGTC
CCCTCAGTTCATGTACGGCTCCAAGGCCTACGTGAAGCACCCCGCCGACATCCCCGACTACTTGAAGCTG
TCCTTCCCCGAGGGCTTCAAGTGGGAGCGCGTGATGAACTTCGAGGACGGCGGCGTGGTGACCGTGACCC
AGGACTCCTCCCTGCAGGACGGCGAGTTCATCTACAAGGTGAAGCTGCGCGGCACCAACTTCCCCTCCGA
CGGCCCCGTAATGCAGAAGAAAACCATGGGCTGGGAGGCCTCCTCCGAGCGGATGTACCCCGAGGACGGC
GCCCTGAAGGGCGAGATCAAGCAGAGGCTGAAGCTGAAGGACGGCGGCCACTACGACGCTGAGGTCAAGA
CCACCTACAAGGCCAAGAAGCCCGTGCAGCTGCCCGGCGCCTACAACGTCAACATCAAGTTGGACATCAC
CTCCCACAACGAGGACTACACCATCGTGGAACAGTACGAACGCGCCGAGGGCCGCCACTCCACCGGCGGC
ATGGACGAGCTGTACAAGTGATCTAGAACTATAGTGAGTCGTATTACGTAGATCCAGACATGATAAGATA
CATTGATGAGTTTGGACAAACCACAACTAGAATGCAGTGAAAAAAATGCTTTATTTGTGAAATTTGTGAT
GCTATTGCTTTATTTGTAACCATTATAAGCTGCAATAAACAAGTTAACAACAACAATTGCATTCATTTTA
TGTTTCAGGTTCAGGGGGAGGTGTGGGAGGTTTTTTAATTCGCGGCCGCGGCGCCAATGCATTGGGCCCG
GTACCCAGCTTTTGTTCCCTTTAGTGAGGGTTAATTGCGCGCTTGGCGTAATCATGGTCATAGCTGTTTC
CTGTGTGAAATTGTTATCCGCTCACAATTCCACACAACATACGAGCCGGGAGCATAAAGTGTAAAGCCTG
GGGTGCCTAATGAGTGAGCTAACTCACATTAATTGCGTTGCGCTCACTGCCCGCTTTCCAGTCGGGAAAC
CTGTCGTGCCAGCTGCATTAATGAATCGGCCAACGCGCGGGGAGAGGCGGTTTGCGTATTGGGCGCTCTT
CCGCTTCCTCGCTCACTGACTCGCTGCGCTCGGTCGTTCGGCTGCGGCGAGCGGTATCAGCTCACTCAAA
GGCGGTAATACGGTTATCCACAGAATCAGGGGATAACGCAGGAAAGAACATGTGAGCAAAAGGCCAGCAA
AAGGCCAGGAACCGTAAAAAGGCCGCGTTGCTGGCGTTTTTCCATAGGCTCCGCCCCCCTGACGAGCATC
ACAAAAATCGACGCTCAAGTCAGAGGTGGCGAAACCCGACAGGACTATAAAGATACCAGGCGTTTCCCCC
TGGAAGCTCCCTCGTGCGCTCTCCTGTTCCGACCCTGCCGCTTACCGGATACCTGTCCGCCTTTCTCCCT
TCGGGAAGCGTGGCGCTTTCTCATAGCTCACGCTGTAGGTATCTCAGTTCGGTGTAGGTCGTTCGCTCCA
AGCTGGGCTGTGTGCACGAACCCCCCGTTCAGCCCGACCGCTGCGCCTTATCCGGTAACTATCGTCTTGA
GTCCAACCCGGTAAGACACGACTTATCGCCACTGGCAGCAGCCACTGGTAACAGGATTAGCAGAGCGAGG
TATGTAGGCGGTGCTACAGAGTTCTTGAAGTGGTGGCCTAACTACGGCTACACTAGAAGAACAGTATTTG
GTATCTGCGCTCTGCTGAAGCCAGTTACCTTCGGAAAAAGAGTTGGTAGCTCTTGATCCGGCAAACAAAC
CACCGCTGGTAGCGGTGGTTTTTTTGTTTGCAAGCAGCAGATTACGCGCAGAAAAAAAGGATCTCAAGAA
GATCCTTTGATCTTTTCTACGGGGTCTGACGCTCAGTGGAACGAAAACTCACGTTAAGGGATTTTGGTCA
TGAGATTATCAAAAAGGATCTTCACCTAGATCCTTTTAAATTAAAAATGAAGTTTTAAATCAATCTAAAG
TATATATGAGTAAACTTGGTCTGACAGTTACCAATGCTTAATCAGTGAGGCACCTATCTCAGCGATCTGT
CTATTTCGTTCATCCATAGTTGCCTGACTCCCCGTCGTGTAGATAACTACGATACGGGAGGGCTTACCAT
CTGGCCCCAGTGCTGCAATGATACCGCGAGACCCACGCTCACCGGCTCCAGATTTATCAGCAATAAACCA
GCCAGCCGGAAGGGCCGAGCGCAGAAGTGGTCCTGCAACTTTATCCGCCTCCATCCAGTCTATTAATTGT
TGCCGGGAAGCTAGAGTAAGTAGTTCGCCAGTTAATAGTTTGCGCAACGTTGTTGCCATTGCTACAGGCA
TCGTGGTGTCACGCTCGTCGTTTGGTATGGCTTCATTCAGCTCCGGTTCCCAACGATCAAGGCGAGTTAC
ATGATCCCCCATGTTGTGCAAAAAAGCGGTTAGCTCCTTCGGTCCTCCGATCGTTGTCAGAAGTAAGTTG
GCCGCAGTGTTATCACTCATGGTTATGGCAGCACTGCATAATTCTCTTACTGTCATGCCATCCGTAAGAT
GCTTTTCTGTGACTGGTGAGTACTCAACCAAGTCATTCTGAGAATAGTGTATGCGGCGACCGAGTTGCTC
TTGCCCGGCGTCAATACGGGATAATACCGCGCCACATAGCAGAACTTTAAAAGTGCTCATCATTGGAAAA
CGTTCTTCGGGGCGAAAACTCTCAAGGATCTTACCGCTGTTGAGATCCAGTTCGATGTAACCCACTCGTG
CACCCAACTGATCTTCAGCATCTTTTACTTTCACCAGCGTTTCTGGGTGAGCAAAAACAGGAAGGCAAAA
TGCCGCAAAAAAGGGAATAAGGGCGACACGGAAATGTTGAATACTCATACTCTTCCTTTTTCAATATTAT
TGAAGCATTTATCAGGGTTATTGTCTCATGAGCGGATACATATTTGAATGTATTTAGAAAAATAAACAAA
TAGGGGTTCCGCGCACATTTCCCCGAAAAGTGCCACCTAAATTGTAAGCGTTAATATTTTGTTAAAATTC
GCGTTAAATTTTTGTTAAATCAGCTCATTTTTTAACCAATAGGCCGAAATCGGCAAAATCCCTTATAAAT
CAAAAGAATAGACCGAGATAGGGT
[37 nt withheld, positions 6605-6641]
AAAGAACGTGGACTCCAACGTCAAAGG
[49 nt withheld, positions 6669-6717]
T
[91 nt withheld, positions 6719-6809]
G
[124 nt withheld, positions 6811-6934]
CCCATTCGCCATTCAGGCTGCGCAACTGTTGGGAAGGGCGATCGGTGCGGGCCTCTTCGCTATTACGCCA
GTCGACCGCCAATTCAATATGGCGTATATGGACTCATGCCAATTCAATATGGTGGATCTGGACCTGTGCC
AATTCAATATGGCGTATATGGACTCGTGCCAATTCAATATGGTGGATCTGGACCCCAGCCAATTCAATAT
GGCGGACTTGGCACCATGCCAATTCAATATGGCGGACCTGGCACTGTGCCAACTGGGGAGGGGTCTACTT
GGCACGGTGCCAAGTTTGAGGAGGGGTCTTGGCCCTGTGCCAAGTCCGCCATATTGAATTGGCATGGTGC
CAATAATGGCGGCCATATTGGCTATATGCCAGGATCAATATATAGGCAATATCCAATATGGCCCTATGCC
AATATGGCTATTGGCCAGGTTCAATACTATGTATTGGCCCTATGCCATATAGTATTCCATATATGGGTTT
TCCTATTGACGTAGATAGCCCCTCCCAATGGGCGGTCCCATATACCATATATGGGGCTTCCTAATACCGC
CCATAGCCACTCCCCCATTGACGTCAATGGTCTCTATATATGGTCTTTCCTATTGACGTCATATGGGCGG
TCCTATTGACGTATATGGCGCCTCCCCCATTGACGTCAATTACGGTAAATGGCCCGCCTGGCTCAATGCC
CATTGACGTCAATAGGACCACCCACCATTGACGTCAATGGGATGGCTCATTGCCCATTCATATCCGTTCT
CACGCCCCCTATTGACGTCAATGACGGTAAATGGCCCACTTGGCAGTACATCAATATCTATTAATAGTAA
CTTGGCAAGTACATTACTATTGGAAGTACGCCAGGGTACATTGGCAGTACTCCCATTGACGT
Features (pLannotate 1.2.2; 18 found; start..end, strand, type, name):
    188..206     +  promoter       SP6 promoter: promoter for bacteriophage SP6 RNA polymerase
    244..1977    +  CDS            EIF2AK1 (fragment): E2AK1_HUMAN - Also known as HRI From Homo sapiens (Human).
   1993..2712    +  CDS            AcGFP1: Aequorea coerulescens GFP mammalian codon-optimized
   2720..3292    +  misc_feature   IRES: internal ribosome entry site (IRES) of the encephalomyocarditis virus (EMCV)
   3301..4008    +  CDS            mCherry: mCherry is a basic (constitutively fluorescent) red fluorescent protein published in 2004, derived from Discosoma sp.. It is reported to be a very rapidly-maturing monomer with low acid sensitivity.
   4019..4036    -  promoter       T7 promoter (fragment): promoter for bacteriophage T7 RNA polymerase
   4041..4175    -  polyA_signal   SV40 poly(A) signal: SV40 polyadenylation signal
   4288..4306    -  promoter       T3 promoter: promoter for bacteriophage T3 RNA polymerase
   4351..4367    -  protein_bind   lac operator: The lac repressor binds to the lac operator to inhibit transcription in E. coli. This inhibition can be relieved by adding lactose or isopropyl-β-D-thiogalactopyranoside (IPTG). lac repressor encoded by lacI
   4375..4405    -  promoter       lac promoter: promoter for the E. coli lac operon
   4420..4441    -  protein_bind   CAP binding site: CAP binding activates transcription in the presence of cAMP. E. coli catabolite activator protein
   4454..4546    -  CDS            lacI (fragment): lac repressor; lacI; The lac repressor binds to the lac operator to inhibit transcription in E. coli. This inhibition can be relieved by adding lactose or isopropyl-β-D-thiogalactopyranoside (IPTG).
   4729..5317    -  rep_origin     ori: high-copy-number ColE1/pMB1/pBR322/pUC origin of replication
   5488..6348    -  CDS            AmpR: β-lactamase; bla; confers resistance to ampicillin, carbenicillin, and related antibiotics
   6349..6453    -  promoter       AmpR promoter: bla
   6506..6934    -  rep_origin     f1 ori (sequence partly withheld): f1 bacteriophage origin of replication; arrow indicates direction of (+) strand synthesis
   6939..7005    -  CDS            lacZα (fragment): LacZα fragment of β-galactosidase; lacZ fragment
   7012..153     +  promoter       CMV IE94 promoter (across the origin): enhancer/promoter region of simian cytomegalovirus major immediate early transcription unit IE94
