[The description below was written by a language model from this plasmid's Addgene catalogue record and pLannotate feature annotations shown in this document.]
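Description:
pcs2-Δhel1/Δhel2HRI-GFP-IRES-mCherry is a mammalian expression plasmid of about 7.8 kb built on the pCS2-derived backbone pcs2-GFP-IRES-mCherry and intended for transient expression in mammalian cells. It is propagated in E. coli through a high-copy ColE1/pUC-type origin and selected with ampicillin via the β-lactamase gene. An f1 origin and remnants of the lac promoter/operator, lacI and lacZα regions are also present as backbone carry-over.

The payload is a single bicistronic transcription unit driven by the simian cytomegalovirus IE94 enhancer/promoter, which spans the sequence origin. An SP6 promoter sits just upstream of the coding region, and T7 (partial) and T3 promoters lie on the opposite strand downstream. The first cistron encodes human HRI (EIF2AK1) carrying a deletion of residues 61–112, which removes helices 1 and 2 of the degron recognised by the SIFI E3 ligase. The feature table accordingly annotates it as a fragment of EIF2AK1. According to the depositor comments, the insert was cloned into the BsmBI-digested backbone. It is followed by a C-terminal GFP, annotated as AcGFP1. An EMCV IRES then permits independent translation of mCherry from the same mRNA. An SV40 polyadenylation signal follows the cassette, although the annotation places it on the reverse strand.

In this arrangement mCherry serves as an internal control for transfection and transcript level, so the GFP-to-mCherry ratio reports the stability of the HRI fusion protein. The construct is a degron-deleted stability reporter, suited to testing whether these helices are needed for SIFI-dependent turnover of HRI.
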