Addgene plasmid #226101: pcs2-Δhel1/Δhel2HRI-GFP-IRES-mCherry
Purpose: HRI stability reporter construct with deletion of SIFI degron helices 1&2 for transient expression in mammalian cells
Depositing lab: Michael Rape. Depositing organization: University of California, Berkeley. Publication: Stress response silencing by an E3 ligase mutated in neurodegeneration. Haakonsen DL, Heider M, Ingersoll AJ, Vodehnal K, Witus SR, Uenaka T, Wernig M, Rape M. Nature. 2024 Feb;626(8000):874-880. doi: 10.1038/s41586-023-06985-7. Epub 2024 Jan 31. PubMed 38297121.
Backbone
  Vector backbone: pcs2-GFP-IRES-mCherry
  Vector type: Mammalian Expression
Growth in bacteria
  Bacterial resistance: Ampicillin, 100 μg/mL
  Growth temperature: 37°C
  Growth strain: DH5alpha
  Copy number: Unknown
Gene/Insert
  Gene/Insert name: HRI
  Species: H. sapiens (human)
  Mutation: SIFI degron helices 1 & 2 deleted (Δ61-112)
  Entrez Gene: EIF2AK1 (a.k.a. HCR, HRI, LEMSPAD, hHRI)
  Tag / fusion protein: GFP (C terminal on backbone)
Terms and licenses: Academic/Nonprofit Terms; Industry Terms: Not Available to Industry
Depositor comments: Cloned into BsmBI digested pcs2-GFP-IRES-mCherry.
How to cite: pcs2-Δhel1/Δhel2HRI-GFP-IRES-mCherry was a gift from Michael Rape (Addgene plasmid # 226101 ; http://n2t.net/addgene:226101 ; RRID:Addgene_226101)
